>Addgene plasmid #137660 | ppwd1.473.646.W601A | addgene full sequence | sequence record 368621 | Addgene NGS Result
GGAATTGTGAGCGGATAACAATTCCCCTCTAGAAATAATTTTGTTTAACTTTAAGAAGGAGATATACCAT
GGGCAGCAGCCATCATCATCATCATCACAGCAGCGGCCTGGTTCCGCGTGGTAGTCCTTCTAAAGAAGAA
GTCATGGCAGCTACTCAAGCTGAAGGACCTAAACGAGTTTCGGACAGTGCCATTATCCACACCAGCATGG
GAGACATTCACACCAAACTTTTTCCTGTTGAGTGCCCTAAGACAGTGGAAAACTTCTGTGTTCACAGCAG
AAATGGTTATTATAATGGGCATACATTTCACCGTATAATTAAGGGCTTTATGATTCAGACTGGAGATCCA
ACAGGTACTGGTATGGGAGGAGAAAGCATATGGGGAGGAGAATTTGAAGATGAATTTCATTCAACATTAC
GACATGACAGGCCGTACACACTCAGCATGGCTAACGCGGGATCAAATACTAATGGATCCCAGTTTTTCAT
AACGGTAGTACCAACGCCTGCGCTTGATAATAAGCATACAGTATTTGGACGAGTGACTAAAGGAATGGAA
GTTGTACAGAGGATCTCCAACGTCAAAGTCAATCCCAAAACAGATAAGCCCTATGAGGATGTCAGCATCA
TAAATATTACTGTCAAGTGATGACGAAGCTTGCGGCCGCACTCGAGCACCACCACCACCACCACTGAGAT
CCGGCTGCTAACAAAGCCCGAAAGGAAGCTGAGTTGGCTGCTGCCACCGCTGAGCAATAACTAGCATAAC
CCCTTGGGGCCTCTAAACGGGTCTTGAGGGGTTTTTTGCTGAAAGGAGGAACTATATCCGGATTGGCGAA
TGGG
[124 nt withheld, positions 845-968]
C
[91 nt withheld, positions 970-1060]
A
[49 nt withheld, positions 1062-1110]
CCTTTGACGTTGGAGTCCACGTTCTTTAATAGTGGACTCTTGTTCCAAACTGGAACAACACTCAACCCTA
TCTCGGTCTATTCTTTTGATTTATAAGGGATTTTGCCGATTTCGGCCTATTGGTTAAAAAATGAGCTGAT
TTAACAAAAATTTAACGCGAATTTTAACAAAATATTAACGCTTACAATTTAGGTGGCACTTTTCGGGGAA
ATGTGCGCGGAACCCCTATTTGTTTATTTTTCTAAATACATTCAAATATGTATCCGCTCATGAATTAATT
CTTAGAAAAACTCATCGAGCATCAAATGAAACTGCAATTTATTCATATCAGGATTATCAATACCATATTT
TTGAAAAAGCCGTTTCTGTAATGAAGGAGAAAACTCACCGAGGCAGTTCCATAGGATGGCAAGATCCTGG
TATCGGTCTGCGATTCCGACTCGTCCAACATCAATACAACCTATTAATTTCCCCTCGTCAAAAATAAGGT
TATCAAGTGAGAAATCACCATGAGTGACGACTGAATCCGGTGAGAATGGCAAAAGTTTATGCATTTCTTT
CCAGACTTGTTCAACAGGCCAGCCATTACGCTCGTCATCAAAATCACTCGCATCAACCAAACCGTTATTC
ATTCGTGATTGCGCCTGAGCGAGACGAAATACGCGATCGCTGTTAAAAGGACAATTACAAACAGGAATCG
AATGCAACCGGCGCAGGAACACTGCCAGCGCATCAACAATATTTTCACCTGAATCAGGATATTCTTCTAA
TACCTGGAATGCTGTTTTCCCGGGGATCGCAGTGGTGAGTAACCATGCATCATCAGGAGTACGGATAAAA
TGCTTGATGGTCGGAAGAGGCATAAATTCCGTCAGCCAGTTTAGTCTGACCATCTCATCTGTAACATCAT
TGGCAACGCTACCTTTGCCATGTTTCAGAAACAACTCTGGCGCATCGGGCTTCCCATACAATCGATAGAT
TGTCGCACCTGATTGCCCGACATTATCGCGAGCCCATTTATACCCATATAAATCAGCATCCATGTTGGAA
TTTAATCGCGGCCTAGAGCAAGACGTTTCCCGTTGAATATGGCTCATAACACCCCTTGTATTACTGTTTA
TGTAAGCAGACAGTTTTATTGTTCATGACCAAAATCCCTTAACGTGAGTTTTCGTTCCACTGAGCGTCAG
ACCCCGTAGAAAAGATCAAAGGATCTTCTTGAGATCCTTTTTTTCTGCGCGTAATCTGCTGCTTGCAAAC
AAAAAAACCACCGCTACCAGCGGTGGTTTGTTTGCCGGATCAAGAGCTACCAACTCTTTTTCCGAAGGTA
ACTGGCTTCAGCAGAGCGCAGATACCAAATACTGTCCTTCTAGTGTAGCCGTAGTTAGGCCACCACTTCA
AGAACTCTGTAGCACCGCCTACATACCTCGCTCTGCTAATCCTGTTACCAGTGGCTGCTGCCAGTGGCGA
TAAGTCGTGTCTTACCGGGTTGGACTCAAGACGATAGTTACCGGATAAGGCGCAGCGGTCGGGCTGAACG
GGGGGTTCGTGCACACAGCCCAGCTTGGAGCGAACGACCTACACCGAACTGAGATACCTACAGCGTGAGC
TATGAGAAAGCGCCACGCTTCCCGAAGGGAGAAAGGCGGACAGGTATCCGGTAAGCGGCAGGGTCGGAAC
AGGAGAGCGCACGAGGGAGCTTCCAGGGGGAAACGCCTGGTATCTTTATAGTCCTGTCGGGTTTCGCCAC
CTCTGACTTGAGCGTCGATTTTTGTGATGCTCGTCAGGGGGGCGGAGCCTATGGAAAAACGCCAGCAACG
CGGCCTTTTTACGGTTCCTGGCCTTTTGCTGGCCTTTTGCTCACATGTTCTTTCCTGCGTTATCCCCTGA
TTCTGTGGATAACCGTATTACCGCCTTTGAGTGAGCTGATACCGCTCGCCGCAGCCGAACGACCGAGCGC
AGCGAGTCAGTGAGCGAGGAAGCGGAAGAGCGCCTGATGCGGTATTTTCTCCTTACGCATCTGTGCGGTA
TTTCACACCGCAATGGTGCACTCTCAGTACAATCTGCTCTGATGCCGCATAGTTAAGCCAGTATACACTC
CGCTATCGCTACGTGACTGGGTCATGGCTGCGCCCCGACACCCGCCAACACCCGCTGACGCGCCCTGACG
GGCTTGTCTGCTCCCGGCATCCGCTTACAGACAAGCTGTGACCGTCTCCGGGAGCTGCATGTGTCAGAGG
TTTTCACCGTCATCACCGAAACGCGCGAGGCAGCTGCGGTAAAGCTCATCAGCGTGGTCGTGAAGCGATT
CACAGATGTCTGCCTGTTCATCCGCGTCCAGCTCGTTGAGTTTCTCCAGAAGCGTTAATGTCTGGCTTCT
GATAAAGCGGGCCATGTTAAGGGCGGTTTTTTCCTGTTTGGTCACTGATGCCTCCGTGTAAGGGGGATTT
CTGTTCATGGGGGTAATGATACCGATGAAACGAGAGAGGATGCTCACGATACGGGTTACTGATGATGAAC
ATGCCCGGTTACTGGAACGTTGTGAGGGTAAACAACTGGCGGTATGGATGCGGCGGGACCAGAGAAAAAT
CACTCAGGGTCAATGCCAGCGCTTCGTTAATACAGATGTAGGTGTTCCACAGGGTAGCCAGCAGCATCCT
GCGATGCAGATCCGGAACATAATGGTGCAGGGCGCTGACTTCCGCGTTTCCAGACTTTACGAAACACGGA
AACCGAAGACCATTCATGTTGTTGCTCAGGTCGCAGACGTTTTGCAGCAGCAGTCGCTTCACGTTCGCTC
GCGTATCGGTGATTCATTCTGCTAACCAGTAAGGCAACCCCGCCAGCCTAGCCGGGTCCTCAACGACAGG
AGCACGATCATGCGCACCCGTGGGGCCGCCATGCCGGCGATAATGGCCTGCTTCTCGCCGAAACGTTTGG
TGGCGGGACCAGTGACGAAGGCTTGAGCGAGGGCGTGCAAGATTCCGAATACCGCAAGCGACAGGCCGAT
CATCGTCGCGCTCCAGCGAAAGCGGTCCTCGCCGAAAATGACCCAGAGCGCTGCCGGCACCTGTCCTACG
AGTTGCATGATAAAGAAGACAGTCATAAGTGCGGCGACGATAGTCATGCCCCGCGCCCACCGGAAGGAGC
TGACTGGGTTGAAGGCTCTCAAGGGCATCGGTCGAGATCCCGGTGCCTAATGAGTGAGCTAACTTACATT
AATTGCGTTGCGCTCACTGCCCGCTTTCCAGTCGGGAAACCTGTCGTGCCAGCTGCATTAATGAATCGGC
CAACGCGCGGGGAGAGGCGGTTTGCGTATTGGGCGCCAGGGTGGTTTTTCTTTTCACCAGTGAGACGGGC
AACAGCTGATTGCCCTTCACCGCCTGGCCCTGAGAGAGTTGCAGCAAGCGGTCCACGCTGGTTTGCCCCA
GCAGGCGAAAATCCTGTTTGATGGTGGTTAACGGCGGGATATAACATGAGCTGTCTTCGGTATCGTCGTA
TCCCACTACCGAGATATCCGCACCAACGCGCAGCCCGGACTCGGTAATGGCGCGCATTGCGCCCAGCGCC
ATCTGATCGTTGGCAACCAGCATCGCAGTGGGAACGATGCCCTCATTCAGCATTTGCATGGTTTGTTGAA
AACCGGACATGGCACTCCAGTCGCCTTCCCGTTCCGCTATCGGCTGAATTTGATTGCGAGTGAGATATTT
ATGCCAGCCAGCCAGACGCAGACGCGCCGAGACAGAACTTAATGGGCCCGCTAACAGCGCGATTTGCTGG
TGACCCAATGCGACCAGATGCTCCACGCCCAGTCGCGTACCGTCTTCATGGGAGAAAATAATACTGTTGA
TGGGTGTCTGGTCAGAGACATCAAGAAATAACGCCGGAACATTAGTGCAGGCAGCTTCCACAGCAATGGC
ATCCTGGTCATCCAGCGGATAGTTAATGATCAGCCCACTGACGCGTTGCGCGAGAAGATTGTGCACCGCC
GCTTTACAGGCTTCGACGCCGCTTCGTTCTACCATCGACACCACCACGCTGGCACCCAGTTGATCGGCGC
GAGATTTAATCGCCGCGACAATTTGCGACGGCGCGTGCAGGGCCAGACTGGAGGTGGCAACGCCAATCAG
CAACGACTGTTTGCCCGCCAGTTGTTGTGCCACGCGGTTGGGAATGTAATTCAGCTCCGCCATCGCCGCT
TCCACTTTTTCCCGCGTTTTCGCAGAAACGTGGCTGGCCTGGTTCACCACGCGGGAAACGGTCTGATAAG
AGACACCGGCATACTCTGCGACATCGTATAACGTTACTGGTTTCACATTCACCACCCTGAATTGACTCTC
TTCCGGGCGCTATCATGCCATACCGCGAAAGGTTTTGCGCCATTCGATGGTGTCCGGGATCTCGACGCTC
TCCCTTATGCGACTCCTGCATTAGGAAGCAGCCCAGTAGTAGGTTGAGGCCGTTGAGCACCGCCGCCGCA
AGGAATGGTGCATGCAAGGAGATGGCGCCCAACAGTCCCCCGGCCACGGGGCCTGCCACCATACCCACGC
CGAAACAAGCGCTCATGAGCCCGAAGTGGCGAGCCCGATCTTCCCCATCGGTGATGTCGGCGATATAGGC
GCCAGCAACCGCACCTGTGGCGCCGGTGATGCCGGCCACGATGCGTCCGGCGTAGAGGATCGAGATCTCG
ATCCCGCGAAATTAATACGACTCACTATAGG
Features (pLannotate 1.2.2; 20 found; start..end, strand, type, name):
      1..25      +  protein_bind   lac operator: The lac repressor binds to the lac operator to inhibit transcription in E. coli. This inhibition can be relieved by adding lactose or isopropyl-β-D-thiogalactopyranoside (IPTG). lac repressor encoded by lacI
     40..62      +  RBS            RBS: efficient ribosome binding site from bacteriophage T7 gene 10 (Olins and Rangwala, 1989)
     81..97      +  CDS            capTEV™ (fragment): composite tag for in vivo biotinylation, TEV protease cleavage, and 6xHis tagging
    186..644     +  CDS            PPIL3: PPIL3_HUMAN - Experimental evidence at protein level: Swiss-Prot protein existence level 1. PPIases accelerate the folding of proteins. It catalyzes the cis-trans isomerization of proline imidic peptide bonds in oligopeptides. May be involved in pre-mRNA splicing. From Homo sapiens (Human).
    677..694     +  CDS            9xHis (fragment): 9xHis affinity tag
    704..753     +  CDS            SET1 (fragment): solubility-enhancement tag derived from T7 phage gene 10B
    761..808     +  terminator     T7 terminator: transcription terminator for bacteriophage T7 RNA polymerase
    845..1273    +  rep_origin     f1 ori (sequence partly withheld): f1 bacteriophage origin of replication; arrow indicates direction of (+) strand synthesis
   1326..1383    +  promoter       AmpR promoter (fragment): bla
   1392..2207    -  CDS            KanR: aminoglycoside phosphotransferase; aph(3')-Ia; confers resistance to kanamycin in bacteria or G418 (Geneticin®) in eukaryotes
   2329..2917    +  rep_origin     ori: high-copy-number ColE1/pMB1/pBR322/pUC origin of replication
   3103..3242    -  misc_feature   bom: basis of mobility region from pBR322
   3344..3535    -  CDS            rop: Rop protein, which maintains plasmids at low copy number; rop
   3552..3932    +  CDS            YPB1_ECOLX: Protein predicted: Swiss-Prot protein existence level 4. From Escherichia coli.
   4004..4295    -  CDS            TcR (fragment): tetracycline efflux protein; tet; confers resistance to tetracycline
   4310..4331    -  protein_bind   CAP binding site: CAP binding activates transcription in the presence of cAMP. E. coli catabolite activator protein
   4344..5426    -  CDS            lacI: lac repressor; lacI; The lac repressor binds to the lac operator to inhibit transcription in E. coli. This inhibition can be relieved by adding lactose or isopropyl-β-D-thiogalactopyranoside (IPTG).
   5427..5504    -  promoter       lacI promoter: lacI
   5512..5791    -  CDS            TcR (fragment): tetracycline efflux protein; tet; confers resistance to tetracycline
   5813..5831    +  promoter       T7 promoter: promoter for bacteriophage T7 RNA polymerase
