[The description below was written by a language model from this plasmid's Addgene catalogue record and pLannotate feature annotations shown in this document.]
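Description:
ppwd1.473.646.W601A is a bacterial expression plasmid built on the pET28a-LIC backbone, carrying a fragment of human PPWD1 (residues 473–646) with a W601A point mutation, inserted by ligation-independent cloning. The coding region is fused at its N terminus to a backbone-encoded hexahistidine tag followed by a thrombin cleavage site, allowing affinity purification of the protein and subsequent tag removal.

Expression follows the standard pET arrangement. A T7 promoter with an adjacent lac operator and the T7 gene 10 ribosome binding site drives the fusion, and a T7 terminator lies downstream. The plasmid also carries lacI under its own promoter, so transcription stays repressed until IPTG induction in a host that supplies T7 RNA polymerase. The automated annotation labels the insert as PPIL3, a related human cyclophilin. This most likely reflects homology between peptidyl-prolyl isomerase domains rather than a different insert, since the catalogue entry identifies the gene as PPWD1. Small hits called capTEV and 9xHis fragments correspond to His-tag coding sequences; the downstream one sits beyond the annotated insert, and the recorded protein ends without a C-terminal tag.

The plasmid is selected with kanamycin through the aph(3')-Ia gene. It replicates from a pBR322-type ColE1 origin accompanied by rop and bom, consistent with its low-copy listing, and an f1 origin is also present. Short tetracycline-resistance fragments are nonfunctional backbone remnants.

The construct is intended for producing the mutant PPWD1 fragment recombinantly in bacteria. The associated work examined how nuclear cyclophilins affect spliceosome assembly and function in vitro. The record does not state the functional consequence of the W601A substitution.
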