Addgene plasmid #137660: ppwd1.473.646.W601A
Purpose: Expresses N-terminal (His)6-Thrombin cleavage site fusion of human gene or portion of gene with point mutation in bacterial strains. pET based vector.
Depositing lab: Tara Davis & Melissa Jurica. Depositing organization: University of California, Santa Cruz. Publication: Nuclear cyclophilins affect spliceosome assembly and function in vitro. Adams BM, Coates MN, Jackson SR, Jurica MS, Davis TL. Biochem J. 2015 Jul 15;469(2):223-33. doi: 10.1042/BJ20150396. Epub 2015 May 13. PubMed 25967372.
Backbone
  Vector backbone: pET28a-LIC
  Vector type: Bacterial Expression
Growth in bacteria
  Bacterial resistance: Kanamycin, 50 μg/mL
  Growth temperature: 37°C
  Growth strain: DH5alpha
  Copy number: Low Copy
Gene/Insert
  Gene/Insert name: ppwd1
  Species: H. sapiens (human)
  Mutation: 473-646-W601A
  Entrez Gene: PPWD1 (a.k.a. KIAA0073)
  Tag / fusion protein: (His)6-thrombin (N terminal on backbone)
  Cloning method: Ligation Independent Cloning
  Sequencing primers: 5′ T7F and LIC primer: gtagtaccaacgcctgcgcttgataataagcataca; 3′ T7R and LIC primer: tgtatgcttattatcaagcgcaggcgttggtactaccgttatg
Terms and licenses: Academic/Nonprofit Terms; Industry Terms: Not Available to Industry
Depositor comments: MGSSHHHHHHSSGLVPRGSPSKEEVMAATQAEGPKRVSDSAIIHTSMGDIHTKLFPVECPKTVENFCVHSRNGYYNGHTFHRIIKGFMIQTGDPTGTGMGGESIWGGEFEDEFHSTLRHDRPYTLSMANAGSNTNGSQFFITVVPTPaLDNKHTVFGRVTKGMEVVQRISNVKVNPKTDKPYEDVSIINITVK
How to cite: ppwd1.473.646.W601A was a gift from Tara Davis & Melissa Jurica (Addgene plasmid # 137660 ; http://n2t.net/addgene:137660 ; RRID:Addgene_137660)
