>Addgene plasmid #137660 | ppwd1.473.646.W601A | depositor partial sequence | sequence record 265751 | insert
CCTTCTAAAGAAGAAGTCATGGCAGCTACTCAAGCTGAAGGACCTAAACGAGTTTCGGACAGTGCCATTA
TCCACACCAGCATGGGAGACATTCACACCAAACTTTTTCCTGTTGAGTGCCCTAAGACAGTGGAAAACTT
CTGTGTTCACAGCAGAAATGGTTATTATAATGGGCATACATTTCACCGTATAATTAAGGGCTTTATGATT
CAGACTGGAGATCCAACAGGTACTGGTATGGGAGGAGAAAGCATATGGGGAGGAGAATTTGAAGATGAAT
TTCATTCAACATTACGACATGACAGGCCGTACACACTCAGCATGGCTAACGCGGGATCAAATACTAATGG
ATCCCAGTTTTTCATAACGGTAGTACCAACGCCTGCGCTTGATAATAAGCATACAGTATTTGGACGAGTG
ACTAAAGGAATGGAAGTTGTACAGAGGATCTCCAACGTCAAAGTCAATCCCAAAACAGATAAGCCCTATG
AGGATGTCAGCATCATAAATATTACTGTCAAG
